Addgene plasmid #57317: Kaede Golgi
Purpose: Localization: C2 Cloning Vector, Excitation: 508 / 572, Emission: 518 / 580
Depositing lab: Michael Davidson. Depositing organization: Florida State University, Tallahassee.
Backbone
  Vector backbone: Kaede Golgi
  Backbone size w/o insert (bp): 4750
  Vector type: Mammalian Expression
  Selectable markers: Neomycin (select with G418)
Growth in bacteria
  Bacterial resistance: Kanamycin, 50 μg/mL
  Growth temperature: 37°C
  Growth strain: DH5alpha
  Copy number: High Copy
Gene/Insert
  Gene/Insert name: Golgi (alt name: NM_001497.3)
  Species: H. sapiens (human)
  Entrez Gene: B4GALT1 (a.k.a. B4GAL-T1, CDG2D, CLDLFIB, GGTB2, GT1, GTB, beta4Gal-T1)
  Promoter: CMV
  Tag / fusion protein: Kaede Golgi
  Cloning method: Unknown
  Sequencing primers: 5′ CMV-F; 3′ SV40pA-R
Terms and licenses: Academic/Nonprofit Terms; Industry Terms: Not Available to Industry
Depositor comments: . Excitation = 508 / 572; Emission = 518 / 580
How to cite: Kaede Golgi was a gift from Michael Davidson (Addgene plasmid # 57317 ; http://n2t.net/addgene:57317 ; RRID:Addgene_57317)
