[The description below was written by a language model from this plasmid's Addgene catalogue record and pLannotate feature annotations shown in this document.]
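Description:
Kaede Golgi is a mammalian expression plasmid that produces a Golgi-targeted version of the photoconvertible fluorescent protein Kaede. The sequenced record is 4,862 nt. In bacteria it replicates from a high-copy ColE1/pUC-type origin and is selected with kanamycin. A single NeoR/KanR (Tn5 aminoglycoside phosphotransferase) gene sits behind tandem bacterial (AmpR/bla) and SV40 early promoters and ends in an HSV TK polyadenylation signal. This gene therefore also provides G418 selection in mammalian cells. An f1 origin is present as well. The short hits annotated as ble, bGH poly(A) and SV40 large T antigen are only fragments and appear to be backbone remnants or incidental matches rather than functional parts.

The expression cassette uses the human CMV immediate-early enhancer and promoter. It drives a short fragment of human B4GALT1 (beta-1,4-galactosyltransferase 1), about 180 nt, followed by residual multiple cloning site sequence, the Kaede coding sequence and an SV40 poly(A) signal. The feature order places the B4GALT1 fragment upstream of Kaede, so it would sit at the N-terminus of the fusion. The N-terminal region of this enzyme is commonly used as a Golgi retention signal, which fits the construct's name. The catalogue purpose field instead reads "C2 Cloning Vector", which does not match this arrangement.

Kaede comes from the coral Trachyphyllia geoffroyi and converts from a green to a red emitting state. The record lists excitation/emission values of 508/518 and 572/580 nm for the two states. The plasmid is suited to labelling the Golgi apparatus in live mammalian cells and to optical highlighting or tracking of a photoconverted Golgi population. The cloning method is not recorded.
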