Features (pLannotate 1.2.2; 17 found; start..end, strand, type, name):
      1..304     +  enhancer       CMV enhancer: human cytomegalovirus immediate early enhancer
    305..508     +  promoter       CMV promoter: human cytomegalovirus (CMV) immediate early promoter
    531..561     +  misc_feature   MCS (fragment): multiple cloning site
    568..750     +  CDS            B4GALT1 (fragment): B4GT1_HUMAN - Also known as GGTB2. Experimental evidence at protein level: Swiss-Prot protein existence level 1. [Processed beta-1,4-galactosyltransferase 1]: The cell surface form functions as a recognition molecule during a variety of cell to cell and cell to matrix interactions, as those occurring during development and egg fertilization, by binding to specific oligosaccharide ligands on opposing cells or in the extracellular matrix. From Homo sapiens (Human).
    745..776     +  misc_feature   MCS (fragment): multiple cloning site
    790..1464    +  CDS            Kaede: Kaede is a photoconvertible green/yellow fluorescent protein published in 2002, derived from Trachyphyllia geoffroyi. It has moderate acid sensitivity.
   1484..1567    +  CDS            large T antigen (fragment): large T antigen from SV40 (simian virus 40)
   1590..1711    +  polyA_signal   SV40 poly(A) signal: SV40 polyadenylation signal
   1745..2173    -  rep_origin     f1 ori (sequence partly withheld): f1 bacteriophage origin of replication; arrow indicates direction of (+) strand synthesis
   2200..2304    +  promoter       AmpR promoter: bla
   2306..2663    +  promoter       SV40 promoter: SV40 enhancer and early promoter
   2698..3492    +  CDS            NeoR/KanR: aminoglycoside phosphotransferase from Tn5; aph(3')-II (or nptII); confers resistance to neomycin, kanamycin, and G418 (Geneticin®)
   3513..3665    +  CDS            ble (fragment): BLE_KLEPN - Experimental evidence at protein level: Swiss-Prot protein existence level 1. Binding protein with a strong affinity to the bleomycin family of antibiotics. Binds to CL990; an antimitotic-antibiotic compound. From Klebsiella pneumoniae.
   3724..3771    +  polyA_signal   HSV TK poly(A) signal: herpes simplex virus thymidine kinase polyadenylation signal (Cole and Stacy, 1985)
   3862..3878    -  polyA_signal   bGH poly(A) signal (fragment): bovine growth hormone polyadenylation signal
   4100..4688    +  rep_origin     ori: high-copy-number ColE1/pMB1/pBR322/pUC origin of replication
   4803..4862    +  enhancer       CMV enhancer (fragment): human cytomegalovirus immediate early enhancer
>Addgene plasmid #57317 | Kaede Golgi | addgene full sequence | sequence record 189270 | Addgene NGS Result
CGTTACATAACTTACGGTAAATGGCCCGCCTGGCTGACCGCCCAACGACCCCCGCCCATTGACGTCAATA
ATGACGTATGTTCCCATAGTAACGCCAATAGGGACTTTCCATTGACGTCAATGGGTGGAGTATTTACGGT
AAACTGCCCACTTGGCAGTACATCAAGTGTATCATATGCCAAGTACGCCCCCTATTGACGTCAATGACGG
TAAATGGCCCGCCTGGCATTATGCCCAGTACATGACCTTATGGGACTTTCCTACTTGGCAGTACATCTAC
GTATTAGTCATCGCTATTACCATGGTGATGCGGTTTTGGCAGTACATCAATGGGCGTGGATAGCGGTTTG
ACTCACGGGGATTTCCAAGTCTCCACCCCATTGACGTCAATGGGAGTTTGTTTTGGCACCAAAATCAACG
GGACTTTCCAAAATGTCGTAACAACTCCGCCCCATTGACGCAAATGGGCGGTAGGCGTGTACGGTGGGAG
GTCTATATAAGCAGAGCTGGTTTAGTGAACCGTCAGATCCGCTAGCGCTACCGGACTCAGATCTCGAGCT
CGCCACCATGAGGCTTCGGGAGCCGCTCCTGAGCGGCAGCGCCGCGATGCCAGGCGCGTCCCTACAGCGG
GCCTGCCGCCTGCTCGTGGCCGTCTGCGCTCTGCACCTTGGCGTCACCCTCGTTTACTACCTGGCTGGCC
GCGACCTGAGCCGCCTGCCCCAACTGGTCGGAGTCTCCACACCGCTGCAGTCGACGGTACCGCGGGCCCG
GGATCCACCGGTCGCCACCATGAGTCTGATTAAACCAGAAATGAAGATCAAGCTGCTTATGGAAGGCAAT
GTAAACGGGCACCAGTTTGTTATTGAGGGAGATGGAAAAGGCCATCCTTTTGAGGGAAAACAGAGTATGG
ACCTTGTAGTCAAAGAAGGCGCACCTCTCCCTTTTGCCTACGATATCTTGACAACAGCATTCCATTATGG
TAACAGGGTTTTTGCTAAATACCCAGACCATATACCAGACTACTTCAAGCAGTCGTTTCCCAAAGGGTTT
TCTTGGGAGCGAAGCCTGATGTTCGAGGACGGGGGCGTTTGCATCGCTACAAATGACATAACACTGAAAG
GAGACACTTTTTTTAACAAAGTTCGATTTGATGGCGTAAACTTTCCCCCAAATGGTCCTGTTATGCAGAA
GAAGACTCTGAAATGGGAGGCATCCACTGAGAAAATGTATTTGCGTGATGGAGTGTTGACGGGCGATATT
ACAATGGCTCTGCTGCTTAAAGGAGATGTCCATTACCGATGTGACTTCAGAACTACTTACAAATCTAGGC
AGGAGGGTGTCAAGTTGCCAGGATATCACTTTGTCGATCACTGCATCAGCATATTGAGGCATGACAAAGA
CTACAACGAGGTTAAGCTGTATGAGCACGCTGTTGCCCATTCTGGATTGCCGGACAACGTCAAGTAAAGC
GGCCGCGACTCTAGATCATAATCAGCCATACCACATTTGTAGAGGTTTTACTTGCTTTAAAAAACCTCCC
ACACCTCCCCCTGAACCTGAAACATAAAATGAATGCAATTGTTGTTGTTAACTTGTTTATTGCAGCTTAT
AATGGTTACAAATAAAGCAATAGCATCACAAATTTCACAAATAAAGCATTTTTTTCACTGCATTCTAGTT
GTGGTTTGTCCAAACTCATCAATGTATCTTAAGGCGTAAATTGTAAGCGTTAATATTTTGTTAAAATTCG
CGTTAAATTTTTGTTAAATCAGCTCATTTTTTAACCAATAGGCCGAAATCGGCAAAATCCCTTATAAATC
AAAAGAATAGACCGAGATAGGGT
[37 nt withheld, positions 1844-1880]
AAAGAACGTGGACTCCAACGTCAAAGG
[49 nt withheld, positions 1908-1956]
T
[91 nt withheld, positions 1958-2048]
G
[124 nt withheld, positions 2050-2173]
CAGGTGGCACTTTTCGGGGAAATGTGCGCGGAACCCCTATTTGTTTATTTTTCTAAATACATTCAAATAT
GTATCCGCTCATGAGACAATAACCCTGATAAATGCTTCAATAATATTGAAAAAGGAAGAGTCCTGAGGCG
GAAAGAACCAGCTGTGGAATGTGTGTCAGTTAGGGTGTGGAAAGTCCCCAGGCTCCCCAGCAGGCAGAAG
TATGCAAAGCATGCATCTCAATTAGTCAGCAACCAGGTGTGGAAAGTCCCCAGGCTCCCCAGCAGGCAGA
AGTATGCAAAGCATGCATCTCAATTAGTCAGCAACCATAGTCCCGCCCCTAACTCCGCCCATCCCGCCCC
TAACTCCGCCCAGTTCCGCCCATTCTCCGCCCCATGGCTGACTAATTTTTTTTATTTATGCAGAGGCCGA
GGCCGCCTCGGCCTCTGAGCTATTCCAGAAGTAGTGAGGAGGCTTTTTTGGAGGCCTAGGCTTTTGCAAA
GATCGATCAAGAGACAGGATGAGGATCGTTTCGCATGATTGAACAAGATGGATTGCACGCAGGTTCTCCG
GCCGCTTGGGTGGAGAGGCTATTCGGCTATGACTGGGCACAACAGACAATCGGCTGCTCTGATGCCGCCG
TGTTCCGGCTGTCAGCGCAGGGGCGCCCGGTTCTTTTTGTCAAGACCGACCTGTCCGGTGCCCTGAATGA
ACTGCAAGACGAGGCAGCGCGGCTATCGTGGCTGGCCACGACGGGCGTTCCTTGCGCAGCTGTGCTCGAC
GTTGTCACTGAAGCGGGAAGGGACTGGCTGCTATTGGGCGAAGTGCCGGGGCAGGATCTCCTGTCATCTC
ACCTTGCTCCTGCCGAGAAAGTATCCATCATGGCTGATGCAATGCGGCGGCTGCATACGCTTGATCCGGC
TACCTGCCCATTCGACCACCAAGCGAAACATCGCATCGAGCGAGCACGTACTCGGATGGAAGCCGGTCTT
GTCGATCAGGATGATCTGGACGAAGAGCATCAGGGGCTCGCGCCAGCCGAACTGTTCGCCAGGCTCAAGG
CGAGCATGCCCGACGGCGAGGATCTCGTCGTGACCCATGGCGATGCCTGCTTGCCGAATATCATGGTGGA
AAATGGCCGCTTTTCTGGATTCATCGACTGTGGCCGGCTGGGTGTGGCGGACCGCTATCAGGACATAGCG
TTGGCTACCCGTGATATTGCTGAAGAGCTTGGCGGCGAATGGGCTGACCGCTTCCTCGTGCTTTACGGTA
TCGCCGCTCCCGATTCGCAGCGCATCGCCTTCTATCGCCTTCTTGACGAGTTCTTCTGAGCGGGACTCTG
GGGTTCGAAATGACCGACCAAGCGACGCCCAACCTGCCATCACGAGATTTCGATTCCACCGCCGCCTTCT
ATGAAAGGTTGGGCTTCGGAATCGTTTTCCGGGACGCCGGCTGGATGATCCTCCAGCGCGGGGATCTCAT
GCTGGAGTTCTTCGCCCACCCTAGGGGGAGGCTAACTGAAACACGGAAGGAGACAATACCGGAAGGAACC
CGCGCTATGACGGCAATAAAAAGACAGAATAAAACGCACGGTGTTGGGTCGTTTGTTCATAAACGCGGGG
TTCGGTCCCAGGGCTGGCACTCTGTCGATACCCCACCGAGACCCCATTGGGGCCAATACGCCCGCGTTTC
TTCCTTTTCCCCACCCCACCCCCCAAGTTCGGGTGAAGGCCCAGGGCTCGCAGCCAACGTCGGGGCGGCA
GGCCCTGCCATAGCCTCAGGTTACTCATATATACTTTAGATTGATTTAAAACTTCATTTTTAATTTAAAA
GGATCTAGGTGAAGATCCTTTTTGATAATCTCATGACCAAAATCCCTTAACGTGAGTTTTCGTTCCACTG
AGCGTCAGACCCCGTAGAAAAGATCAAAGGATCTTCTTGAGATCCTTTTTTTCTGCGCGTAATCTGCTGC
TTGCAAACAAAAAAACCACCGCTACCAGCGGTGGTTTGTTTGCCGGATCAAGAGCTACCAACTCTTTTTC
CGAAGGTAACTGGCTTCAGCAGAGCGCAGATACCAAATACTGTTCTTCTAGTGTAGCCGTAGTTAGGCCA
CCACTTCAAGAACTCTGTAGCACCGCCTACATACCTCGCTCTGCTAATCCTGTTACCAGTGGCTGCTGCC
AGTGGCGATAAGTCGTGTCTTACCGGGTTGGACTCAAGACGATAGTTACCGGATAAGGCGCAGCGGTCGG
GCTGAACGGGGGGTTCGTGCACACAGCCCAGCTTGGAGCGAACGACCTACACCGAACTGAGATACCTACA
GCGTGAGCTATGAGAAAGCGCCACGCTTCCCGAAGGGAGAAAGGCGGACAGGTATCCGGTAAGCGGCAGG
GTCGGAACAGGAGAGCGCACGAGGGAGCTTCCAGGGGGAAACGCCTGGTATCTTTATAGTCCTGTCGGGT
TTCGCCACCTCTGACTTGAGCGTCGATTTTTGTGATGCTCGTCAGGGGGGCGGAGCCTATGGAAAAACGC
CAGCAACGCGGCCTTTTTACGGTTCCTGGCCTTTTGCTGGCCTTTTGCTCACATGTTCTTTCCTGCGTTA
TCCCCTGATTCTGTGGATAACCGTATTACCGCCATGCATTAGTTATTAATAGTAATCAATTACGGGGTCA
TTAGTTCATAGCCCATATATGGAGTTCCG
